>Addgene plasmid #49246 | pSG5-EGFP | depositor partial sequence | sequence record 72807 | insert, sequenced with T7
NNNNNNNNNNNNNNNNNNNNNNNGNNCGAGGAGCTGTTCACCGGGGTGGTGCCCATCCTGGTCGAGCTGG
ACGGCGACGTAAACGGCCACAAGTTCAGCGTGTCCGGCGAGGGCGAGGGCGATGCCACCTACGGCAAGCT
GACCCTGAAGTTCATCTGCACCACCGGCAAGCTGCCCGTGCCCTGGCCCACCCTCGTGACCACCCTGACC
TACGGCGTGCAGTGCTTCAGCCGCTACCCCGACCGCATGAAGCAGCACGACTTCTTCAAGTCCGCCATGC
CCGAAGGCTACGTCCAGGAGCGCACCATCTTCTTCAAGGACGACGGCAACTACAAGACCCGCGCCGAGGT
GAAGTTCGAGGGCGACACCCTGGTGAACCGCATCGAGCTGAAGGGCATCGACTTCAAGGAGGACGGCAAC
ATCCTGGGGCACAAGCTGGAGTACAACTACAACAGCCACAACGTCTATATCATGGCCGACAAGCAGAAGA
ACGGCATCAAGGTGAACTTCAAGATCCGCCACAACATCGAGGACGGCAGCGTGCAGCTCGCCGACCACTA
CCAGCAGAACACCCCCATTGGCGACGGCCCCGTGCTGCTGCCCGACAACCACTACCTGAGCACCCAGTCC
GCCCTGAGCAAAGACCCCAACGAGAAGCGCGATCACATGGTCCTGCTGGAGTTCGTGACCGCCGCCGGGA
TCACTCTCGGCATGGACGAGCTGTACAAGTACTGAGGATCCAGATCTTATTAAAGCAGAACTTGTTTATT
GCAGCTTATAATGGTTACAAATAAAGCAATAGCATCACAAATTTCACAAATAAAGCATTTTTTTCACTGC
ATTCTAGTTGTGGTTTGTCCAAACTCATCAATGTATCTTATCATGTCTGGTCGACTCTAGACTCTTCCGC
TTCCTCGCTCACTGACTCGCTGCGCTCGGTCGTTCGGCTGCGGCGAGCGGTATCAGCTCACTCAANGCGG
TAATANNNTTATCCACAGAATCNGGGATAACGCNNNAANANATGTGAGCAAAAGGCCAGCAAAAGNCAGN
ANCGTAAAANNNGCGTTGCTNGCGTTTTTCNNNGCTCNNCCCCTGACGANCATCNCAAAATCNANNCTCA
GTCNNAGNNNNAANCCGNNNNNNTNNNAGANNCCAGNNTTCCCCNNNNCTNCCNNN
