>Addgene plasmid #49246 | pSG5-EGFP | depositor partial sequence | sequence record 72808 | insert, sequenced with internal primer
GNNNNNGNNNNNNNNNNNNNNNNCCTGCTGGAGTTCGTGACCGCCGCCGGGATCACTCTCGGCATGGACG
AGCTGTACAAGTNNGANGATCCAGATCTTATTAAAGCAGAACTTGTTTATTGCAGCTTATAATGGTTACA
AATAAAGCAATAGCATCACAAATTTCACAAATAAAGCATTTTTTTCACTGCATTCTAGTTGTGGTTTGTC
CAAACTCATCAATGTATCTTATCATGTCTGGTCGACTCTAGACTCTTCCGCTTCCTCGCTCACTGACTCG
CTGCGCTCGGTCGTTCGGCTGCGGCGAGCGGTATCAGCTCACTCAAAGGCGGTAATACGGTTATCCACAG
AATCAGGGGATAACGCAGGAAAGAACATGTGAGCAAAAGGCCAGCAAAAGGCCAGGAACCGTAAAAAGGC
CGCGTTGCTGGCGTTTTTCCATAGGCTCCGCCCCCCTGACGAGCATCACAAAAATCGACGCTCAAGTCAG
AGGTGGCGAAACCCGACAGGACTATAAAGATACCAGGCGTTTCCCCCTGGAAGCTCCCTCGTGCGCTCTC
CTGTTCCGACCCTGCCGCTTACCGGATACCTGTCCGCCTTTCTCCCTTCGGGAAGCGTGGCGCTTTCTCA
TAGCTCACGCTGTAGGTATCTCAGTTCGGTGTAGGTCGTTCGCTCCAAGCTGGGCTGTGTGCACGAACCC
CCCGTTCAGCCCGACCGCTGCGCCTTATCCGGTAACTATCGTCTTGAGTCCAACCCGGTAAGACACGACT
TATCGCCACTGGCAGCAGCCACTGGTAACAGGATTAGCAGAGCGAGGTATGTAGGCGGTGCTACAGAGTT
CTTGAAGTGGTGGCCTAACTACGGCTACACTAGAAGAACAGTATTTGGTATCTGCGCTCTGCTGAAGCCA
GTTACCTTCGGAAAAAGAGTTGGTAGCTCTTGATCCGGCAAACAAACCACCGCTGGTAGCGGTGGTTTTT
TTGTTTGCAAGCAGCAGATTACGCGCAGAAAAAAGGATCTCAAGAANATCCTTTGATCTTTTCTACGGGG
TCTGANGCTCAGNGGNACGAAAACTCACGTTNANGGATTTTGGNCATGNNNATTNNTCAAAAAGGATCTT
CNCCTAGATCCCTTTTAAANTAAAAATGAANTTTTNAAANNNN
