>Addgene plasmid #49246 | pSG5-EGFP | addgene partial sequence | sequence record 75247 | pCAG-F 5'-GCAACGTGCTGGTTATTGTG-3'
CTATAGGGCGAATTCACCATGGTGAGCAAGGGCGAGGAGCTGTTCACCGGGGTGGTGCCCATCCTGGTCG
AGCTGGACGGCGACGTAAACGGCCACAAGTTCAGCGTGTCCGGCGAGGGCGAGGGCGATGCCACCTACGG
CAAGCTGACCCTGAAGTTCATCTGCACCACCGGCAAGCTGCCCGTGCCCTGGCCCACCCTCGTGACCACC
CTGACCTACGGCGTGCAGTGCTTCAGCCGCTACCCCGACCGCATGAAGCAGCACGACTTCTTCAAGTCCG
CCATGCCCGAAGGCTACGTCCAGGAGCGCACCATCTTCTTCAAGGACGACGGCAACTACAAGACCCGCGC
CGAGGTGAAGTTCGAGGGCGACACCCTGGTGAACCGCATCGAGCTGAAGGGCATCGACTTCAAGGAGGAC
GGCAACATCCTGGGGCACAAGCTGGAGTACAACTACAACAGCCACAACGTCTATATCATGGCCGACAAGC
AGAAGAACGGCATCAAGGTGAACTTCAAGATCCGCCACAACATCGAGGACGGCAGCGTGCAGCTCGCCGA
CCACTACCAGCAGAACACCCCCATTGGCGACGGCCCCGTGCTGCTGCCCGACAACCACTACCTGAGCACC
CAGTCCGCCCTGAGCAAAGACCCCAACGAGAAGCGCGATCACATGGTCCTGCTGGAGTTCGTGACCGCCG
CCGGGATCACTCTCGGCATGGACGAGCTGTACAAGTACTGAGGATCCAGATCTTATTAAAGCAGAACTTG
TTTATTGCAGCTTATAATGGTTACAAATAAAGCAATAGCATCACAAATTTCACAAATAAAGCATTTT
