[The description below was written by a language model from this plasmid's Addgene catalogue record.]
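Description:
pSG5-EGFP is a mammalian expression plasmid built on the commercial pSG5 backbone (about 4.1 kb), carrying a roughly 720 bp insert encoding enhanced green fluorescent protein, for a total size of about 4.8 kb. It is propagated in E. coli as a high-copy plasmid under ampicillin selection. No mammalian selection marker is recorded, which suggests use mainly in transient transfection, although the record does not state this explicitly.

The EGFP coding sequence, a brightness-optimised derivative of the Aequorea victoria green fluorescent protein, was obtained from a commercially purchased source plasmid and inserted by restriction cloning between EcoRI at the 5′ end and BamHI at the 3′ end. Both sites remain intact, so the insert can be excised or replaced. Expression in mammalian cells is driven by the SV40 promoter. A T7 primer is listed for sequencing from the 5′ side, which indicates a T7 promoter sequence upstream of the cloning site; in such vectors this element can also support in vitro transcription of the insert. No fusion tags or additional reporters are recorded, so the protein is expected to be expressed as untagged EGFP.

The stated purpose is simply to encode EGFP. A construct of this kind typically serves as a fluorescent marker for monitoring transfection efficiency, or as a matched control alongside other genes expressed from the same pSG5 backbone. No feature table accompanies the record, so other backbone elements such as the origin of replication, intron or polyadenylation signal are not documented here.
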