Addgene plasmid #49246: pSG5-EGFP
Purpose: encodes enhanced green fluorescent protein (EGFP)
Depositing lab: Rebecca Riggins. Depositing organization: Georgetown University.
Backbone
  Vector backbone: pSG5
  Backbone manufacturer: Agilent
  Backbone size w/o insert (bp): 4100
  Total vector size (bp): 4820
  Vector type: Mammalian Expression
Growth in bacteria
  Bacterial resistance: Ampicillin, 100 μg/mL
  Growth temperature: 37°C
  Growth strain: DH5alpha
  Copy number: High Copy
Gene/Insert
  Gene/Insert name: EGFP (alt name: GFP)
  Species: Aequorea victoria
  Insert size (bp): 720
  Promoter: SV40
  Cloning method: Restriction Enzyme; 5′ cloning site EcoRI (not destroyed); 3′ cloning site BamHI (not destroyed)
  Sequencing primers: 5′ T7
Resource information
  A portion of this plasmid was derived from a plasmid made by: Purchased original EGFP from Genecopoeia.
Terms and licenses: Academic/Nonprofit Terms; Industry Terms: Not Available to Industry
How to cite: pSG5-EGFP was a gift from Rebecca Riggins (Addgene plasmid # 49246 ; http://n2t.net/addgene:49246 ; RRID:Addgene_49246)
